Addgene plasmid #171588: pLenti-Tet-coBxb1-2A-BFP_IRES-iCasp9-2A-Blast_rtTA3
Purpose: Lentivector encoding a DNA recombinase landing pad with Bxb1 integrase and iCasp9 negative selection behind a Tet-inducible promoter
Depositing lab: Kenneth Matreyek. Depositing organization: Case Western Reserve University. Publication: Mutants of human ACE2 differentially promote SARS-CoV and SARS-CoV-2 spike mediated infection. Shukla N, Roelle SM, Suzart VG, Bruchez AM, Matreyek KA. PLoS Pathog. 2021 Jul 16;17(7):e1009715. doi: 10.1371/journal.ppat.1009715. eCollection 2021 Jul. PubMed 34270613.
Backbone
  Vector backbone: Custom
  Vector type: Mammalian Expression, Lentiviral, Synthetic Biology
  Selectable markers: Blasticidin
Growth in bacteria
  Bacterial resistance: Ampicillin, 100 μg/mL
  Growth temperature: 37°C
  Growth strain: NEB Stable
  Growth instructions: Probably higher yield with TB
  Copy number: Low Copy
Gene/Insert 1
  Gene/Insert name: Bxb1 integrase
Gene/Insert 2
  Gene/Insert name: iCasp9
Gene/Insert 3
  Gene/Insert name: BFP
Gene/Insert 4
  Gene/Insert name: rtTA3G
Terms and licenses: Academic/Nonprofit Terms; Industry Terms: Not Available to Industry
How to cite: pLenti-Tet-coBxb1-2A-BFP_IRES-iCasp9-2A-Blast_rtTA3 was a gift from Kenneth Matreyek (Addgene plasmid # 171588 ; http://n2t.net/addgene:171588 ; RRID:Addgene_171588)
