[The description below was written by a language model from this plasmid's Addgene catalogue record and pLannotate feature annotations shown in this document.]
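Description:
pLenti-Tet-coBxb1-2A-BFP_IRES-iCasp9-2A-Blast_rtTA3 is a 12.7 kb HIV-1-based lentiviral transfer plasmid on a custom backbone, designed to install a Bxb1 recombinase "landing pad" into the genome of mammalian cells. It is propagated in E. coli through a ColE1/pUC-type origin with ampicillin resistance, although the catalogue lists it as low copy and it is grown in a recombination-reducing strain. An f1 origin and an SV40 origin are also annotated. The viral elements comprise an RSV promoter driving a truncated 5' LTR, the Ψ packaging signal with a partial gag sequence, RRE, cPPT/CTS, and a truncated 3' LTR followed by an SV40 polyadenylation signal.

The payload sits behind a TRE3G-type Tet-responsive promoter and forms one long inducible transcript. According to the name, a codon-optimised Bxb1 integrase comes first. It is not picked up in the feature table, though an unannotated stretch upstream of the E2A peptide is consistent with its position. It is joined by that 2A peptide to mTagBFP2. An EMCV IRES then directs translation of iCasp9, annotated as the FKBP12 F36V dimerisation domain fused to a caspase-9 fragment, which the name indicates is linked by a second 2A to blasticidin S deaminase, with a β-globin polyadenylation signal downstream. A separate cassette with CMV enhancer/promoter elements expresses the rtTA3 transactivator, so doxycycline switches the landing pad on.

Blue fluorescence and blasticidin resistance mark cells carrying an active, unrecombined pad. The integrase is presumably intended to mediate insertion of donor plasmids, although the attachment site itself is not annotated. Dimeriser-triggered iCasp9 provides the negative selection named in the record, presumably eliminating cells that failed to recombine. The associated publication used the system to study human ACE2 variants in coronavirus spike-mediated infection.
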