Features (pLannotate 1.2.2; 37 found; start..end, strand, type, name):
    246..595     -  promoter       TRE3GV promoter: 3rd-generation Tet-responsive promoter that can be activated by binding of Tet-On® 3G, optimized for retroviral and lentiviral vectors
    738..854     -  misc_feature   cPPT/CTS: central polypurine tract and central termination sequence of HIV-1
    873..973     -  CDS            Rev (fragment): human immunodeficiency virus 1 (HIV-1) Rev protein; rev; enhances nuclear export of unspliced and incompletely spliced viral mRNAs
   1350..1583    -  misc_feature   RRE: The Rev response element (RRE) of HIV-1 allows for Rev-dependent mRNA export from the nucleus to the cytoplasm.
   1729..2092    -  CDS            HIV-1 gag (fragment): gag protein from human immunodeficiency virus 1; gag
   2076..2201    -  misc_feature   HIV-1 Ψ: packaging signal of human immunodeficiency virus type 1
   2248..2428    -  LTR            5' LTR (truncated): truncated 5' long terminal repeat (LTR) from HIV-1
   2429..2655    -  promoter       RSV promoter: Rous sarcoma virus enhancer/promoter
   2683..2701    -  promoter       T3 promoter: promoter for bacteriophage T3 RNA polymerase
   2744..2766    -  protein_bind   lac operator (fragment): The lac repressor binds to the lac operator to inhibit transcription in E. coli. This inhibition can be relieved by adding lactose or isopropyl-β-D-thiogalactopyranoside (IPTG). lac repressor encoded by lacI
   2770..2800    -  promoter       lac promoter: promoter for the E. coli lac operon
   2815..2836    -  protein_bind   CAP binding site: CAP binding activates transcription in the presence of cAMP. E. coli catabolite activator protein
   2849..2941    -  CDS            lacI (fragment): lac repressor; lacI; The lac repressor binds to the lac operator to inhibit transcription in E. coli. This inhibition can be relieved by adding lactose or isopropyl-β-D-thiogalactopyranoside (IPTG).
   3124..3712    -  rep_origin     ori: high-copy-number ColE1/pMB1/pBR322/pUC origin of replication
   3883..4743    -  CDS            AmpR: β-lactamase; bla; confers resistance to ampicillin, carbenicillin, and related antibiotics
   4744..4848    -  promoter       AmpR promoter: bla
   4901..5329    -  rep_origin     f1 ori (sequence partly withheld): f1 bacteriophage origin of replication; arrow indicates direction of (+) strand synthesis
   5334..5489    -  CDS            lacZα (fragment): LacZα fragment of β-galactosidase; lacZ fragment
   5497..5515    +  promoter       T7 promoter: promoter for bacteriophage T7 RNA polymerase
   5536..5671    -  rep_origin     SV40 ori: SV40 origin of replication
   5711..5832    -  polyA_signal   SV40 poly(A) signal: SV40 polyadenylation signal
   5904..6084    -  LTR            5' LTR (truncated): truncated 5' long terminal repeat (LTR) from HIV-1
   6070..6207    -  CDS            nef (fragment): NEF_HV1LA - Experimental evidence at protein level: Swiss-Prot protein existence level 1. Extracellular Nef protein targets CD4(+) T-lymphocytes for apoptosis by interacting with CXCR4 surface receptors. From Human immunodeficiency virus type 1 group M subtype B (isolate Lai) (HIV-1).
   6224..6931    -  CDS            rtTA3: reverse tetracycline transactivator 3 activates expression from Tet-responsive promoters in the presence of doxycycline
   6940..6957    -  protein_bind   attB1 (fragment): mutant version of attB; core recombination site for the Gateway® BP reaction BP Clonase™
   7063..7114    -  promoter       CMVd2 promoter: truncated human cytomegalovirus (CMV) immediate early promoter that yields moderately reduced expression relative to the full-length promoter
   7177..7194    +  promoter       CMV promoter (fragment): human cytomegalovirus (CMV) immediate early promoter
   7266..7569    -  enhancer       CMV enhancer: human cytomegalovirus immediate early enhancer
   7903..7958    -  polyA_signal   β-globin poly(A) signal: rabbit β-globin polyadenylation signal (Gil and Proudfoot, 1987)
   8029..8109    -  CDS            HBB (fragment): HBB_PONPY - Experimental evidence at transcript level: Swiss-Prot protein existence level 2. Involved in oxygen transport from the lung to the various peripheral tissues. From Pongo pygmaeus (Bornean orangutan).
   8117..8511    -  CDS            BSD (fragment): blasticidin S deaminase; Aspergillus terreus BSD; confers resistance to blasticidin
   8617..9477    -  CDS            CASP9 (fragment): CASP9_HUMAN - Also known as MCH6. Experimental evidence at protein level: Swiss-Prot protein existence level 1. Isoform 2 lacks activity is an dominant-negative inhibitor of caspase-9. From Homo sapiens (Human).
   9487..9807    -  CDS            DmrB: F36V mutant of FK506-binding protein FKBP12 binds synthetic ligands that do not bind wild-type FKBP
   9830..10292   -  misc_feature   IRES: internal ribosome entry site (IRES) of the encephalomyocarditis virus (EMCV)
  10446..10478   -  misc_feature   MCS (fragment): multiple cloning site
  10528..11235   -  CDS            mTagBFP2: mTagBFP2 is a basic (constitutively fluorescent) blue fluorescent protein published in 2011, derived from Entacmaea quadricolor. It is reported to be a very rapidly-maturing monomer with very low acid sensitivity.
  11236..11295   -  CDS            E2A: 2A peptide from equine rhinitis A virus polyprotein Eukaryotic ribosomes fail to insert a peptide bond between the Gly and Pro residues, yielding separate polypeptides.
>Addgene plasmid #171588 | pLenti-Tet-coBxb1-2A-BFP_IRES-iCasp9-2A-Blast_rtTA3 | addgene full sequence | sequence record 335078 | Addgene NGS Result
CGTCCAGATCCTCTGCCACGCCGACCACATCCCAACCCCGCTGAGCACAGAGCTGCTGGCATGATTCCAG
CTGTCTCTCGGGACTTGTGGTGGCGTCTGTCACTCGGCTCAGTCTAATCACGACCAGGGCTCTTGAACCG
GCATAATCGGGGACATCATAGGGATACACTTTTCTTTTCTTTTTTGGCATGGTGGCGGTTTGTACCGTAC
ACCACTGAGACCGCGGTGGTTGACCAGACAAACCCAAGTATAAGACAAAAGTGTTGTGGAATTGCTCCAG
GCGATCTGACGGTTCACTAAACGAGCTCTGCTTTTATAGGCGCCCACCGTACACGCCTACCTCGACATAC
GTTCTCTATCACTGATAGGGAGTAAACTGGATATACGTTCTCTATCACTGATAGGGAGTAAACTGTAGAT
ACGTTCTCTATCACTGATAGGGAGTAAACTGGTCATACGTTCTCTATCACTGATAGGGAGTAAACTCCTT
ATACGTTCTCTATCACTGATAGGGAGTAAAGTCTGCATACGTTCTCTATCACTGATAGGGAGTAAACTCT
TCATACGTTCTCTATCACTGATAGGGAGTAAACTCGAGTGAAGACGAAAGGGCCTCATCGCATAAGCCTT
AATATCGATAAACTGGATCTCTGCTGAAGACGAAAGGGCCTCATCGCAATTTATAAACATCCGATAAACT
GGATCTCTGCTGTCCCTGAACTCCCAAGCTTATCGATAAAATTTTGAATTTTGTAATTTGTTTTTGTAAT
TCTTTAGTTTGTATGTCTGTTGCTATTATGTCTACTATTCTTTCCCCTGCACTGTACCCCCCAATCCCCC
CTTTTCTTTTAAAAGTTAACCGATACCGTCGAGATCCGTTCACTAATCGAATGGATCTGTCTCTGTCTCT
CTCTCCACCTTCTTCTTCTATTCCTTCGGGCCTGTCGGGTCCCCTCGGGGTTGGGAGGTGGGTCTGAAAC
GATAATGGTGAATATCCCTGCCTAACTCTATTCACTATAGAAAGTACAGCAAAAACTATTCTTAAACCTA
CCAAGCCTCCTACTATCATTATGAATAATTTTATATACCACAGCCAATTTGTTATGTTAAACCAATTCCA
CAAACTTGCCCATTTATCTAATTCCAATAATTCTTGTTCATTCTTTTCTTGCTGGTTTTGCGATTCTTCA
ATTAAGGAGTGTATTAAGCTTGTGTAATTGTTAATTTCTCTGTCCCACTCCATCCAGGTCGTGTGATTCC
AAATCTGTTCCAGAGATTTATTACTCCAACTAGCATTCCAAGGCACAGCAGTGGTGCAAATGAGTTTTCC
AGAGCAACCCCAAATCCCCAGGAGCTGTTGATCCTTTAGGTATCTTTCCACAGCCAGGATTCTTGCCTGG
AGCTGCTTGATGCCCCAGACTGTGAGTTGCAACAGATGCTGTTGCGCCTCAATAGCCCTCAGCAAATTGT
TCTGCTGCTGCACTATACCAGACAATAATTGTCTGGCCTGTACCGTCAGCGTCATTGACGCTGCGCCCAT
AGTGCTTCCTGCTGCTCCCAAGAACCCAAGGAACAAAGCTCCTATTCCCACTGCTCTTTTTTCTCTCTGC
ACCACTCTTCTCTTTGCCTTGGTGGGTGCTACTCCTAATGGTTCAATTTTTACTACTTTATATTTATATA
ATTCACTTCTCCAATTGTCCCTCATATCTCCTCCTCCAGGTCTGAAGATCAGCGGCCGCTTGCTGTGCGG
TGGTCTTACTTTTGTTTTGCTCTTCCTCTATCTTGTCTAAAGCTTCCTTGGTGTCTTTTATCTCTATCCT
TTGATGCACACAATAGAGGGTTGCTACTGTATTATATAATGATCTAAGTTCTTCTGATCCTGTCTGAAGG
GATGGTTGTAGCTGTCCCAGTATTTGTCTACAGCCTTCTGATGTTTCTAACAGGCCAGGATTAACTGCGA
ATCGTTCTAGCTCCCTGCTTGCCCATACTATATGTTTTAATTTATATTTTTTCTTTCCCCCTGGCCTTAA
CCGAATTTTTTCCCATCGCGATCTAATTCTCCCCCGCTTAATACTGACGCTCTCGCACCCATCTCTCTCC
TTCTAGCCTCCGCTAGTCAAAATTTTTGGCGTACTCACCAGTCGCCGCCCCTCGCCTCTTGCCGTGCGCG
CTTCAGCAAGCCGAGTCCTGCGTCGAGAGAGCTCCTCTGGTTTCCCTTTCGCTTTCAAGTCCCTGTTCGG
GCGCCACTGCTAGAGATTTTCCACACTGACTAAAAGGGTCTGAGGGATCTCTAGTTACCAGAGTCACACA
ACAGACGGGCACACACTACTTGAAGCACTCAAGGCAAGCTTTATTGAGGCTTAAGCAGTGGGTTCCCTAG
TTAGCCAGAGAGCTCCCAGGCTCAGATCTGGTCTAACCAGAGAGACCCGTTTATGTATCGAGCTAGGCAC
TTAAATACAATATCTCTGCAATGCGGCAATTCAGTGGTTCGTCCAATCCATGTCAGACCCGTCTGTTGCC
TTCCTAATAAGGCACGATCGTACCACCTTACTTCCACCAATCGGCATGCACGGTGCTTTTTCTCTCCTTG
TAAGGCATGTTGCTAACTCATCGTTACCATGTTGCAAGACTACAAGAGTATTGCATAAGACTACATTAAG
CTTGCAGCTCCAGCTTTTGTTCCCTTTAGTGAGGGTTAATTGCGCGCTTGGCGTAATCATGGTCATAGCT
GTTTCCTGTGTGAAATTGTTATCCGCTCACAATTCCACACAACATACGAGCCGGAAGCATAAAGTGTAAA
GCCTGGGGTGCCTAATGAGTGAGCTAACTCACATTAATTGCGTTGCGCTCACTGCCCGCTTTCCAGTCGG
GAAACCTGTCGTGCCAGCTGCATTAATGAATCGGCCAACGCGCGGGGAGAGGCGGTTTGCGTATTGGGCG
CTCTTCCGCTTCCTCGCTCACTGACTCGCTGCGCTCGGTCGTTCGGCTGCGGCGAGCGGTATCAGCTCAC
TCAAAGGCGGTAATACGGTTATCCACAGAATCAGGGGATAACGCAGGAAAGAACATGTGAGCAAAAGGCC
AGCAAAAGGCCAGGAACCGTAAAAAGGCCGCGTTGCTGGCGTTTTTCCATAGGCTCCGCCCCCCTGACGA
GCATCACAAAAATCGACGCTCAAGTCAGAGGTGGCGAAACCCGACAGGACTATAAAGATACCAGGCGTTT
CCCCCTGGAAGCTCCCTCGTGCGCTCTCCTGTTCCGACCCTGCCGCTCACCGGATACCTGTCCGCCTTTC
TCCCTTCGGGAAGCGTGGCGCTTTCTCATAGCTCACGCTGTAGGTATCTCAGTTCGGTGTAGGTCGTTCG
CTCCAAGCTGGGCTGTGTGCACGAACCCCCCGTTCAGCCCGACCGCTGCGCCTTATCCGGTAACTATCGT
CTTGAGTCCAACCCGGTAAGACACGACTTATCGCCACTGGCAGCAGCCACTGGTAACAGGATTAGCAGAG
CGAGGTATGTAGGCGGTGCTACAGAGTTCTTGAAGTGGTGGCCTAACTACGGCTACACTAGAAGAACAGT
ATTTGGTATCTGCGCTCTGCTGAAGCCAGTTACCTTCGGAAAAAGAGTTGGTAGCTCTTGATCCGGCAAA
CAAACCACCGCTGGTAGCGGTGGTTTTTTTGTTTGCAAGCAGCAGATTACGCGCAGAAAAAAAGGATCTC
AAGAAGATCCTTTGATCTTTTCTACGGGGTCTGACGCTCAGTGGAACGAAAACTCACGTTAAGGGATTTT
GGTCATGAGATTATCAAAAAGGATCTTCACCTAGATCCTTTTAAATTAAAAATGAAGTTTTAAATCAATC
TAAAGTATATATGAGTAAACTTGGTCTGACAGTTACCAATGCTTAATCAGTGAGGCACCTATCTCAGCGA
TCTGTCTATTTCGTTCATCCATAGTTGCCTGACTCCCCGTCGTGTAGATAACTACGATACGGGAGGGCTT
ACCATCTGGCCCCAGTGCTGCAATGATACCGCGAGACCCACGCTCACCGGCTCCAGATTTATCAGCAATA
AACCAGCCAGCCGGAAGGGCCGAGCGCAGAAGTGGTCCTGCAACTTTATCCGCCTCCATCCAGTCTATTA
ATTGTTGCCGGGAAGCTAGAGTAAGTAGTTCGCCAGTTAATAGTTTGCGCAACGTTGTTGCCATTGCTAC
AGGCATCGTGGTGTCACGCTCGTCGTTTGGTATGGCTTCATTCAGCTCCGGTTCCCAACGATCAAGGCGA
GTTACATGATCCCCCATGTTGTGCAAAAAAGCGGTTAGCTCCTTCGGTCCTCCGATCGTTGTCAGAAGTA
AGTTGGCCGCAGTGTTATCACTCATGGTTATGGCAGCACTGCATAATTCTCTTACTGTCATGCCATCCGT
AAGATGCTTTTCTGTGACTGGTGAGTACTCAACCAAGTCATTCTGAGAATAGTGTATGCGGCGACCGAGT
TGCTCTTGCCCGGCGTCAATACGGGATAATACCGCGCCACATAGCAGAACTTTAAAAGTGCTCATCATTG
GAAAACGTTCTTCGGGGCGAAAACTCTCAAGGATCTTACCGCTGTTGAGATCCAGTTCGATGTAACCCAC
TCGTGCACCCAACTGATCTTCAGCATCTTTTACTTTCACCAGCGTTTCTGGGTGAGCAAAAACAGGAAGG
CAAAATGCCGCAAAAAAGGGAATAAGGGCGACACGGAAATGTTGAATACTCATACTCTTCCTTTTTCAAT
ATTATTGAAGCATTTATCAGGGTTATTGTCTCATGAGCGGATACATATTTGAATGTATTTAGAAAAATAA
ACAAATAGGGGTTCCGCGCACATTTCCCCGAAAAGTGCCACCTAAATTGTAAGCGTTAATATTTTGTTAA
AATTCGCGTTAAATTTTTGTTAAATCAGCTCATTTTTTAACCAATAGGCCGAAATCGGCAAAATCCCTTA
TAAATCAAAAGAATAGACCGAGATAGGGT
[37 nt withheld, positions 5000-5036]
AAAGAACGTGGACTCCAACGTCAAAGG
[49 nt withheld, positions 5064-5112]
T
[91 nt withheld, positions 5114-5204]
G
[124 nt withheld, positions 5206-5329]
CCCATTCGCCATTCAGGCTGCGCAACTGTTGGGAAGGGCGATCGGTGCGGGCCTCTTCGCTATTACGCCA
GCTGGCGAAAGGGGGATGTGCTGCAAGGCGATTAAGTTGGGTAACGCCAGGGTTTTCCCAGTCACGACGT
TGTAAAACGACGGCCAGTGAGCGCGCGTAATACGACTCACTATAGGGCGAATTGGGTACGTCCCTAGGCC
TCCAAAAAAGCCTCCTCACTACTTCTGGAATAGCTCAGAGGCCGAGGCGGCCTCGGCCTCTGCATAAATA
AAAAAAATTAGTCAGCCATGGGGCGGAGAATGGGCGGAACTGGGCGGAGTTAGGGGCGGGATGGGCGGAG
TTAGGGGCGGGATAGCTAGAGCCAGACATGATAAGATACATTGATGAGTTTGGACAAACCACAACTAGAA
TGCAGTGAAAAAAATGCTTTATTTGTGAAATTTGTGATGCTATTGCTTTATTTGTAACCATTATAAGCTG
CAATAAACAAGTTCCTCTCACTCTCTGATATTCATTTCTTTGCAAGTTATAAATACTGAATAATAAGATG
ACATGAACTACTACTGCTAGAGATTTTCCACACTGACTAAAAGGGTCTGAGGGATCTCTAGTTACCAGAG
TCACACAACAGACGGGCACACACTACTTGAAGCACTCAAGGCAAGCTTTATTGAGGCTTAAGCAGTGGGT
TCCCTAGTTAGCCAGAGAGCTCCCAGGCTCAGATCTGGTCTAACCAGAGAGACCCAGTACAAGCAAAAAG
CAGATCTTGTCTTCGTTGGGAGTGAGCTAGCCCTTCCAGTCCCCCCTTTTCTTTTAAAAAGTGGCTAAGA
TCTACAGCTGCCTTGTAAGTCATTGGTCTTAAAGGTACCGAGCTCGAATTGTGCTTACCCGGGGAGCATG
TCAAGGTCAAAATCGTCAAGGGCATCGGCTGGGAGCATGTCTAAGTCAAAATCGTCAAGGGCGTCGGTCG
GCCCGCCGCTTTCGCACTTTAGCTGTTTCTCCAGGCCACATATGATTAGTTCCAGGCCGAAAAGGAAGGC
AGGTTCGGCTCCCTGCCGGTCGAACAGCTCAATTGCTTGTCTCAGAAGTGGGGGCATAGAATCGGTGGTA
GGTGTCTCTCTTTCCTCTTTTGCTACTTGATGCTCCTGTTCCTCCAATACGCAGCCCAGTGTAAAGTGGC
CCACGGCGGACAGAGCGTACAGTGCGTTCTCCAGGGAGAAGCCTTGCTGACACAGGAACGCGAGCTGATT
TTCCAGGGTTTCGTACTGTTTCTCTGTTGGGCGGGTGCCGAGATGCACTTTAGCCCCGTCGCGATGTGAG
AGGAGAGCACAGCGGTATGACTTGGCGTTGTTCCGCAGAAAGTCTTGCCATGACTCGCCTTCCAGGGGGC
AGAAGTGGGTATGATGCCTGTCCAGCATCTCGATTGGCAGGGCATCGAGCAGGGCCCGCTTGTTCTTCAC
GTGCCAGTACAGGGTAGGCTGCTCAACTCCCAGCTTTTGAGCGAGTTTCCTTGTCGTCAGGCCTTCGATA
CCGACACCATTGAGTAATTCCAGAGCTCCGTTTATGACTTTGCTCTTGTCCAGTCTAGACATGGTGCCAA
CTTTTTTGTACAAACTTGTTGATATCTGCAGAATTCCACCACACTGGACTAGAGTCGGTGTCTTCTATGG
AGGTCAAAACAGCGTGGATGGCGTCTCCAGGCGATCTGACGGTTCACTAAACGAGCTCTGCTTATATAGA
CCTCCCACCGTACACGCCTACCGCCCATTTGCGTCAATGGGGCGGAGTTGTTACGACATTTTGGAAAGTC
CCGTTGATTTTGGTGCCAAAACAAACTCCCATTGACGTCAATGGGGTGGAGACTTGGAAATCCCCGTGAG
TCAAACCGCTATCCACGCCCATTGATGTACTGCCAAACCGCATCACCATGGTAATAGCGATGACTAATAC
GTAGATGTACTGCCAAGTAGGAAAGTCCCATAAGGTCATGTACTGGGCATAATGCCAGGCGGGCCATTTA
CCGTCATTGACGTCAATAGGGGGCGTACTTGGCATATGATACACTTGATGTACTGCCAAGTGGGCAGTTT
ACCGTAAATACTCCACCCATTGACGTCAATGGAAAGTCCCTATTGGCGTTACTATGGGAACATACGTCAT
TATTGACGTCAATGGGCGGGGGTCGTTGGGCGGTCAGCCAGGCGGGCCATTTACCGTAAGTTATGTAACG
CGGTTTAGATCTCCATAAGAGAAGAGGGACAGCTATGACTGGGAGTAGTCAGGAGAGGAGGAAAAATCTG
GCTAGTAAAACATGTAAGGAAAATTTTAGGGATGTTAAAGAAAAAAATAACACAAAACAAAATATAAAAA
AAATCTAACCTCAAGTCAAGGCTTTTCTATGGAATAAGGAATGGACAGCAGGGGGCTGTTTCATATACTG
ATGACCTCTTTATAGCCAACCTTTGTTCATGGCAGCCAGCATATGGGCATATGTTGCCAAACTCTAAACC
AAATACTCATTCTGATGTTTTAAATGATTTGCCCTCCCATATGTCCTTCCGAGTGAGAGACACAAAAAAT
TCCAACACACTATTGCAATGAAAATAAATTTCCTTTATTAGCCAGAAGTCAGATGCTCAAGGGGCTTCAT
GATGTCCCCATAATTTTTGGCAGAGGGAAAAAGATCTCAGTGGTATTTGTGAGCCAGGGCATTGGCCACA
CCAGCCACCACCTTCTGATAGGCAGCCTGCACCTGAGGAGTGAATTCACGCGTTTACTAGCCCTCCCACA
CATAACCAGAGGGCAGCAATTCACGAATCCCAACTGCCGTCGGCTGTCCATCACTGTCCTTCACTATGGC
TTTGATCCCAGGATGCAGATCGAGAAGCACCTGTCGGCACCGTCCGCAGGGGCTCAAGATGCCCCTGTTC
TCATTTCCGATCGCGACGATACAAGTCAGGTTGCCAGCTGCCGCAGCAGCAGCAGTGCCCAGCACCACGA
GTTCTGCACAAGGTCCCCCAGTAAAATGATATACATTGACACCAGTGAAGATGCGGCCGTCGCTAGAGAG
AGCTGCGCTGGCGACGCTGTAGTCTTCAGAGATGGGGATGCTGTTGATTGTAGCCGTTGCTCTTTCAATG
AGGGTGGATTCTTCTTGAGACAAAGGCTTGGCAGGGCCGGGATTCTCCTCCACGTCACCGCATGTTAGAA
GACTTCCTCTGCCCTCTCCGCTGCCAGAGTCGAGTGCGTAGTCTGGTACGTCGTACGGATAGTCGACTGA
TGTTTTAAAGAAAAGTTTTTTCCGGAGGAAATTAAAGCAACCAGGCATCTGTTTATAAATCCCTTTCACC
GAAACAGCATTAGCGACCCTAAGCAGGAGGGACTGCAGGTCTTCAGAGTGAGCCCACTGCTCAAAGATGT
CGTCCAGGGTCTCAACGTACCAGGAGCCACTCTTGGGGTCCCTCCAGGAAACAAAACCTGGGAAAGTAGA
GTAGGACACAAAGATGTCACTGGGTGTGGGCAAACTAGATATGGCGTCCAGCTGGTCGAAGGTCCTCAAA
CCTTCCTGGAACGGGGTGGCATCTGGCTCGGGGTTACTGCCAGGGGACTCGTCTTCAGGGGAAGTGGAGG
CCACCTCAAACCCATGGTCTTTCTGCTCCCCACCACAGGCCTGGATGAAAAAGAGCTTGGGCTTCCCTCC
CAGGCTGGGGCAGCTGGTCCCATTGAAGATGTTCACAATCTTCTCGACCGACACAGGGCATCCATCTGTG
CCGTAGACAGCCCCTGGGAACTGCAGGTGGCTGGCCTGACAGCCGTGAGAGAGAATGACCACCACGCAGC
AGTCCAGAGCACCGTGGTCCTGCCGCGCCAGCTCCAGCAAAGCCAGCACCATTTTCTTGGCAGTCAGGTC
GCCCTTCACCTCCACCATGAAATGCAGCGAGGAGAAGCGACGCCGCAACTTCTCACAGTCGATGTTGGAG
CCAGTGCGGGTGCGGAGCCCGGACTCACGGCAGAAGTTCACATTGTTGATAATGAGGCAGTGGCCACAGG
GCTCCATGCTCAGGATGTAAGCCAAATCTGCATTTCCCCTCAAACTCTCAAGAGCACCGACATCACCAAA
TCCGTCGACTCCGGATCCACCGCCAGATTCCAGTTTTAGAAGCTCCACATCGAAGACGAGAGTGGCATGT
GGTGGGATGATGCCTGGGTGCCCAGTGGCACCATAGGCATAATCTGGAGATATAGTCAGTTTGGCTCTCT
GACCCACACTCATCTGGGCAACCCCTTCTTCCCAGCCTCGGATCACCTCCTGCTTGCCTAGCATAAACTT
AAAGGGCTTGTTTCTGTCCCGGGAGGAATCAACTTTCTTTCCATCTTCAAGCATCCCGGTGTAGTGCACC
ACGCAGGTCTGGCCGCGCTTGGGGAAGGTGCGCCCGTCTCCTGGGGAGATAGTCTCCACCTGCACTCCCT
CGAGCATGGTTGTGGCCATATTATCATCGTGTTTTTCAAAGGAAAACCACGTCCCCGTGGTTCGGGGGGC
CTAGACGTTTTTTTAACCTCGACTAAACACATGTAAAGCATGTGCACCGAGGCCCCAGATCAGATCCCAT
ACAATGGGGTACCTTCTGGGCATCCTTCAGCCCCTTGTTGAATACGCTTGAGGAGAGCCATTTGACTCTT
TCCACAACTATCCAACTCACAACGTGGCACTGGGGTTGTGCCGCCTTTGCAGGTGTATCTTATACACGTG
GCTTTTGGCCGCAGAGGCACCTGTCGCCAGGTGGGGGGTTCCGCTGCCTGCAAAGGGTCGCTACAGACGT
TGTTTGTCTTCAAGAAGCTTCCAGAGGAACTGCTTCCTTCACGACATTCAACAGACCTTGCATTCCTTTG
GCGAGAGGGGAAAGACCCCTAGGAATGCTCGTCAAGAAGACAGGGCCAGGTTTCCGGGCCCTCACATTGC
CAAAAGACGGCAATATGGTGGAAAATAACATATAGACAAACGCACACCGGCCTTATTCCAAGCGGCTTCG
GCCAGTAACGTTAGGGGGGGGAGAGGGAGAGGGGCAGTCTCTCTGATTCCACAGTGATCAGTTATCTAGA
TCCGGTGGATCCCGGGCCCGCGGTACCGTCGACTGCAGACCTGAAGAGAGGGAGAAGGAGGTCAGACCGG
TGAATTCTTAAGTTACTAATTAAGCTTGTGCCCCAGTTTGCTAGGGAGGTCGCAGTATCTGGCCACTGCC
ACCTCGTGCTGCTCGACGTAGGTCTCGTTGTTGGCCTCCTTGATTCTTTCCAGTCTGTAGTCCACATAGT
AGACGCCAGGCATCTTGAGGTTCTTAGCGGGTTTCTTGGATCTATATGTGGTCTTGGCGTTTGCGATCAG
ATGGCTCCCGCCCACGAGCTTCAGGGCCATGTCGTTTCTGCCTTCCAGGCCGCCGTCAGCGGGGTACAGC
GTCTCGGTGAAGGCCTCCCAGCCGAGTGTTTTCTTCTGCATCACAGGGCCGTTGGATGTGAAGTTCACCC
CTCTGATCTTGACGTTGTAGATGAGGCAGCCGTCCTGGAGGCTGGTGTCCTGGGTAGCGGTCAGCACGCC
CCCGTCTTCGTATGTGGTGACTCTCTCCCATGTGAAGCCCTCAGGGAAGGACTGCTTGAAGAAGTCGGGG
ATGCCCTGGGTGTGGTTGATGAAGGTCTTGCTGCCGTAGAGGAAGCTAGTAGCCAGGATGTCGAAGGCGA
AGGGGAGAGGGCCGCCCTCGACCACCTTGATTCTCATGGTCTGGGTGCCCTCGTAGGGCTTGCCTTCGCC
CTCGGATGTGCACTTGAAGTGATGGTTGTCCACGGTGCCCTCCATGTACAGCTTCATGTGCATGTTCTCC
TTAATCAGCTCTTCGCCCTTAGACACGGGACCTGGGTTGCTCTCAACATCTCCAGCCAATTTCAAGAGAG
CATAATTAGTACACTGGCCCGAGCCGGACATCCCAGTGTACAGTCTTTCGACCACGGACCCCAGTCTCAG
GTGCTGTTCATACTCCTGCAGGTCGCCAAAATCGATGGTTCGAGTCAGGCCACCGCGCACGTCGAATGTG
AGCCGGACATTCATGGATCTCAGCCATGTGTTCTTGGCTGCGGTGTCCTGCTCCCTCCACCAATCCCCAA
ACCTCTGTCCGGTTTCTCGCCACTCCCATCCAGAGGGCCTGGCCTCCAGGCCCTCCAGTTCCTCCTGTCT
AGCAGCGAGTGCAGCAATTCGTGCGTCCAGAGCTTCTCTCTGTGGGGACCCAGCTCTATATGCAGGAGAT
CCGATGAGGGAAGTCAGATCCACGAGCTCGGCATTGACTTCTGCCAGCTCCACAGCGGAGTCAGATCCTG
CCACCCACACTTTTTCCAGCCGCTCAGCGTCACCCAGGAGATCCAGCACCTGTTCCTCGCAAAAGGCGTC
CCACTCAGCCATGGCCACTGTCCCGTTTCCACAGTGCTTAGGGAACCCCATGCTCCTGCATCGATAGCGG
GGATGTTTGCGCCCTCCGCCGGCAAACTTGTATGCTGGCTCTCCACAGACGGCGCAGAACAGCACCCTCA
GGAGCAGGCTTGGGGTGCTCACGGCAGGTTTGGCGCGACTAGTCTTGACCAGTTCTGCCCGCAGAGCTTC
GAGCTGCTCTCTGGTGAGAATAGGCTCAGCCCTCACCAGAGGGGCTCCGTCATCGTCCCGGACAGTTTTG
CCATTGAGTGTTGCGTAACCCAGCATAGCCTCACTGATCATAGATCTCTTCAGTGCAGTAGCACTCCATT
CTCTTCCCTGTGGCTCTCTTCCCTGCAGCTGAGCAAAATAATCCTTTGGAGAGAGCACGCCGCGTCTATT
CAGGTCGTGTGCCACCAGATGGAGTGGTTCGTGGTTATCGACCACTCTGTGGTACACTTCCAGAATCCGC
TCTCTCTGGACGGGGTCTGGCACCAGTCTCCACTCCCCATCCACCCTGGTAGGGAGATATCCCCAAGGGG
GCAGGGAGCCTCTGTATTTACCGGCCCTAATATTGAAATGGGCTGCGCTCCTGTTTCGCTCCTTGATAGC
TTCGAGCTCCATCTGGGCCACAGTGCCCATCAGTGCGATGACCACAGCGGCAAAAGGTGTGGTAGTATCG
AAGTGGGCTTCTGTTGCGCTGACCACCAGTTTCTTGTGGTCCTCAGCCCAATGCACCAGCTGCTGGAGAT
GTCGAATTGAGCGGGTCAGCCGGTCCACTCTGTAGGCGACGATCACATCAAAGGGCTGTTCCTCGAAAGC
GAGCCATCTTGCCAGGTTGGGCCTCCTCTTTCTGTCGAATGGATCGACGGCCCCGCTCA
